>Addgene plasmid #46702 | pcDNA3.2 mir-1-1 reporter mir40-7 | depositor full sequence | sequence record 117455 | pcDNA3.2 mir-1-1 reporter mir40-7 sequence 5984 bps
GACGGATCGGGAGATCTCCCGATCCCCTATGGTCGACTCTCAGTACAATCTGCTCTGATGCCGCATAGTT
AAGCCAGTATCTGCTCCCTGCTTGTGTGTTGGAGGTCGCTGAGTAGTGCGCGAGCAAAATTTAAGCTACA
ACAAGGCAAGGCTTGACCGACAATTGCATGAAGAATCTGCTTAGGGTTAGGCGTTTTGCGCTGCTTCGCG
ATGTACGGGCCAGATATACGCGTTGACATTGATTATTGACTAGTTATTAATAGTAATCAATTACGGGGTC
ATTAGTTCATAGCCCATATATGGAGTTCCGCGTTACATAACTTACGGTAAATGGCCCGCCTGGCTGACCG
CCCAACGACCCCCGCCCATTGACGTCAATAATGACGTATGTTCCCATAGTAACGCCAATAGGGACTTTCC
ATTGACGTCAATGGGTGGACTATTTACGGTAAACTGCCCACTTGGCAGTACATCAAGTGTATCATATGCC
AAGTACGCCCCCTATTGACGTCAATGACGGTAAATGGCCCGCCTGGCATTATGCCCAGTACATGACCTTA
TGGGACTTTCCTACTTGGCAGTACATCTACGTATTAGTCATCGCTATTACCATGGTGATGCGGTTTTGGC
AGTACATCAATGGGCGTGGATAGCGGTTTGACTCACGGGGATTTCCAAGTCTCCACCCCATTGACGTCAA
TGGGAGTTTGTTTTGGCACCAAAATCAACGGGACTTTCCAAAATGTCGTAACAACTCCGCCCCATTGACG
CAAATGGGCGGTAGGCGTGTACGGTGGGAGGTCTATATAAGCAGAGCTCTCTGGCTAACTAGAGAACCCA
CTGCTTACTGGCTTATCGAAATTAATACGACTCACTATAGGGAGACCCAAGCTGGCTAGTTAAGCTATCA
ACAAGTTTGTACAAAAAAGCAGGCTGGTGTAAATCAGCTTGGCTCTGGTGTCTCCGAACCTTGTGTCCGC
ACCTCAGTGGATGTATGCCATGATGATAAGATATCAGAAATCCTATCACCGGGTGTACATCAGCTAAGGT
GCGGGTACACATGCATCTGCTATCAAGGTGAGTTATTTTTAAGTGGGCCCAGCTTTCTTGTACAAAGTGG
TTGATCTAGAGGGCCCGCAGTGGGGTCAGCTTCTACCGGGGCGGCGTCCCGGGGTCTTGGAACTGCATGC
AGACTGCCTGCTTGGGAAACATACTTCTTTATATGCCCATATGGACCTGCTAAGCTATGGAATGTAAAGA
AGTATGTATCTCAGGCCGGGACCTCTCTCGCCGCACTGAGGGGCACTCCACACCACGGGGGCCGCCGCGG
CCGACAGCCAGCCAGGCGGCTGTGGTGGGGGTGAGGCTGGGGCGGCAGGCTGCCTGGGCGTTGGTGGACG
GTCGTGTCCCCGCCAGCATTGTTCTGTCACTTTGCCTGTGTCAGCAGGTGGAAGTGCTCACCAGACATTC
GAAGGTAAGCCTATCCCTAACCCTCTCCTCGGTCTCGATTCTACGCGTACCGGTTAGTAATGAGTTTAAA
CGGGGGAGGCTAACTGAAACACGGAAGGAGACAATACCGGAAGGAACCCGCGCTATGACGGCAATAAAAA
GACAGAATAAAACGCACGGGTGTTGGGTCGTTTGTTCATAAACGCGGGGTTCGGTCCCAGGGCTGGCACT
CTGTCGATACCCCACCGAGACCCCATTGGGGCCAATACGCCCGCGTTTCTTCCTTTTCCCCACCCCACCC
CCCAAGTTCGGGTGAAGGCCCAGGGCTCGCAGCCAACGTCGGGGCGGCAGGCCCTGCCATAGCAGATCTG
CGCAGCTGGGGCTCTAGGGGGTATCCCC
[124 nt withheld, positions 1849-1972]
C
[32 nt withheld, positions 1974-2005]
CA
[57 nt withheld, positions 2008-2064]
A
[49 nt withheld, positions 2066-2114]
CCTTTGACGTTGGAGTCCACGTTCTTT
[37 nt withheld, positions 2142-2178]
ACCCTATCTCGGTCTATTCTTTTGATTTATAAGGGATTTTGGGGATTTCGGCCTATTGGTTAAAAAATGA
GCTGATTTAACAAAAATTTAACGCGAATTAATTCTGTGGAATGTGTGTCAGTTAGGGTGTGGAAAGTCCC
CAGGCTCCCCAGCAGGCAGAAGTATGCAAAGCATGCATCTCAATTAGTCAGCAACCAGGTGTGGAAAGTC
CCCAGGCTCCCCAGCAGGCAGAAGTATGCAAAGCATGCATCTCAATTAGTCAGCAACCATAGTCCCGCCC
CTAACTCCGCCCATCCCGCCCCTAACTCCGCCCAGTTCCGCCCATTCTCCGCCCCATGGCTGACTAATTT
TTTTTATTTATGCAGAGGCCGAGGCCGCCTCTGCCTCTGAGCTATTCCAGAAGTAGTGAGGAGGCTTTTT
TGGAGGCCTAGGCTTTTGCAAAAAGCTCCCGGGAGCTTGTATATCCATTTTCGGATCTGATCAAGAGACA
GGATGAGGATCGTTTCGCATGATTGAACAAGATGGATTGCACGCAGGTTCTCCGGCCGCTTGGGTGGAGA
GGCTATTCGGCTATGACTGGGCACAACAGACAATCGGCTGCTCTGATGCCGCCGTGTTCCGGCTGTCAGC
GCAGGGGCGCCCGGTTCTTTTTGTCAAGACCGACCTGTCCGGTGCCCTGAATGAACTGCAGGACGAGGCA
GCGCGGCTATCGTGGCTGGCCACGACGGGCGTTCCTTGCGCAGCTGTGCTCGACGTTGTCACTGAAGCGG
GAAGGGACTGGCTGCTATTGGGCGAAGTGCCGGGGCAGGATCTCCTGTCATCTCACCTTGCTCCTGCCGA
GAAAGTATCCATCATGGCTGATGCAATGCGGCGGCTGCATACGCTTGATCCGGCTACCTGCCCATTCGAC
CACCAAGCGAAACATCGCATCGAGCGAGCACGTACTCGGATGGAAGCCGGTCTTGTCGATCAGGATGATC
TGGACGAAGAGCATCAGGGGCTCGCGCCAGCCGAACTGTTCGCCAGGCTCAAGGCGCGCATGCCCGACGG
CGAGGATCTCGTCGTGACCCATGGCGATGCCTGCTTGCCGAATATCATGGTGGAAAATGGCCGCTTTTCT
GGATTCATCGACTGTGGCCGGCTGGGTGTGGCGGACCGCTATCAGGACATAGCGTTGGCTACCCGTGATA
TTGCTGAAGAGCTTGGCGGCGAATGGGCTGACCGCTTCCTCGTGCTTTACGGTATCGCCGCTCCCGATTC
GCAGCGCATCGCCTTCTATCGCCTTCTTGACGAGTTCTTCTGAGCGGGACTCTGGGGTTCGCGAAATGAC
CGACCAAGCGACGCCCAACCTGCCATCACGAGATTTCGATTCCACCGCCGCCTTCTATGAAAGGTTGGGC
TTCGGAATCGTTTTCCGGGACGCCGGCTGGATGATCCTCCAGCGCGGGGATCTCATGCTGGAGTTCTTCG
CCCACCCCAACTTGTTTATTGCAGCTTATAATGGTTACAAATAAAGCAATAGCATCACAAATTTCACAAA
TAAAGCATTTTTTTCACTGCATTCTAGTTGTGGTTTGTCCAAACTCATCAATGTATCTTATCATGTCTGT
ATACCGTCGACCTCTAGCTAGAGCTTGGCGTAATCATGGTCATAGCTGTTTCCTGTGTGAAATTGTTATC
CGCTCACAATTCCACACAACATACGAGCCGGAAGCATAAAGTGTAAAGCCTGGGGTGCCTAATGAGTGAG
CTAACTCACATTAATTGCGTTGCGCTCACTGCCCGCTTTCCAGTCGGGAAACCTGTCGTGCCAGCTGCAT
TAATGAATCGGCCAACGCGCGGGGAGAGGCGGTTTGCGTATTGGGCGCTCTTCCGCTTCCTCGCTCACTG
ACTCGCTGCGCTCGGTCGTTCGGCTGCGGCGAGCGGTATCAGCTCACTCAAAGGCGGTAATACGGTTATC
CACAGAATCAGGGGATAACGCAGGAAAGAACATGTGAGCAAAAGGCCAGCAAAAGGCCAGGAACCGTAAA
AAGGCCGCGTTGCTGGCGTTTTTCCATAGGCTCCGCCCCCCTGACGAGCATCACAAAAATCGACGCTCAA
GTCAGAGGTGGCGAAACCCGACAGGACTATAAAGATACCAGGCGTTTCCCCCTGGAAGCTCCCTCGTGCG
CTCTCCTGTTCCGACCCTGCCGCTTACCGGATACCTGTCCGCCTTTCTCCCTTCGGGAAGCGTGGCGCTT
TCTCAATGCTCACGCTGTAGGTATCTCAGTTCGGTGTAGGTCGTTCGCTCCAAGCTGGGCTGTGTGCACG
AACCCCCCGTTCAGCCCGACCGCTGCGCCTTATCCGGTAACTATCGTCTTGAGTCCAACCCGGTAAGACA
CGACTTATCGCCACTGGCAGCAGCCACTGGTAACAGGATTAGCAGAGCGAGGTATGTAGGCGGTGCTACA
GAGTTCTTGAAGTGGTGGCCTAACTACGGCTACACTAGAAGGACAGTATTTGGTATCTGCGCTCTGCTGA
AGCCAGTTACCTTCGGAAAAAGAGTTGGTAGCTCTTGATCCGGCAAACAAACCACCGCTGGTAGCGGTGG
TTTTTTTGTTTGCAAGCAGCAGATTACGCGCAGAAAAAAAGGATCTCAAGAAGATCCTTTGATCTTTTCT
ACGGGGTCTGACGCTCAGTGGAACGAAAACTCACGTTAAGGGATTTTGGTCATGAGATTATCAAAAAGGA
TCTTCACCTAGATCCTTTTAAATTAAAAATGAAGTTTTAAATCAATCTAAAGTATATATGAGTAAACTTG
GTCTGACAGTTACCAATGCTTAATCAGTGAGGCACCTATCTCAGCGATCTGTCTATTTCGTTCATCCATA
GTTGCCTGACTCCCCGTCGTGTAGATAACTACGATACGGGAGGGCTTACCATCTGGCCCCAGTGCTGCAA
TGATACCGCGAGACCCACGCTCACCGGCTCCAGATTTATCAGCAATAAACCAGCCAGCCGGAAGGGCCGA
GCGCAGAAGTGGTCCTGCAACTTTATCCGCCTCCATCCAGTCTATTAATTGTTGCCGGGAAGCTAGAGTA
AGTAGTTCGCCAGTTAATAGTTTGCGCAACGTTGTTGCCATTGCTACAGGCATCGTGGTGTCACGCTCGT
CGTTTGGTATGGCTTCATTCAGCTCCGGTTCCCAACGATCAAGGCGAGTTACATGATCCCCCATGTTGTG
CAAAAAAGCGGTTAGCTCCTTCGGTCCTCCGATCGTTGTCAGAAGTAAGTTGGCCGCAGTGTTATCACTC
ATGGTTATGGCAGCACTGCATAATTCTCTTACTGTCATGCCATCCGTAAGATGCTTTTCTGTGACTGGTG
AGTACTCAACCAAGTCATTCTGAGAATAGTGTATGCGGCGACCGAGTTGCTCTTGCCCGGCGTCAATACG
GGATAATACCGCGCCACATAGCAGAACTTTAAAAGTGCTCATCATTGGAAAACGTTCTTCGGGGCGAAAA
CTCTCAAGGATCTTACCGCTGTTGAGATCCAGTTCGATGTAACCCACTCGTGCACCCAACTGATCTTCAG
CATCTTTTACTTTCACCAGCGTTTCTGGGTGAGCAAAAACAGGAAGGCAAAATGCCGCAAAAAAGGGAAT
AAGGGCGACACGGAAATGTTGAATACTCATACTCTTCCTTTTTCAATATTATTGAAGCATTTATCAGGGT
TATTGTCTCATGAGCGGATACATATTTGAATGTATTTAGAAAAATAAACAAATAGGGGTTCCGCGCACAT
TTCCCCGAAAAGTGCCACCTGACGTC
Features (pLannotate 1.2.2; 24 found; start..end, strand, type, name):
     36..80      -  misc_feature   bom (fragment): basis of mobility region from pBR322
    235..614     +  enhancer       CMV enhancer: human cytomegalovirus immediate early enhancer
    615..818     +  promoter       CMV promoter: human cytomegalovirus (CMV) immediate early promoter
    814..847     +  LTR            5' LTR (truncated) (fragment): truncated 5' long terminal repeat (LTR) from HIV-1
    863..881     +  promoter       T7 promoter: promoter for bacteriophage T7 RNA polymerase
    911..935     +  protein_bind   attB1: mutant version of attB; recombination site for the Gateway® BP reaction BP Clonase™
    963..1062    +  ncRNA          mir-36: Accession: RF00685 - microRNA mir-36
   1100..1120    -  protein_bind   attB2: mutant version of attB; core recombination site for the Gateway® BP reaction BP Clonase™
   1199..1275    +  ncRNA          mir-1: Accession: RF00103 - mir-1 microRNA precursor family
   1474..1515    +  CDS            V5 tag: epitope tag from simian virus 5
   1599..1647    +  polyA_signal   HSV TK poly(A) signal: herpes simplex virus thymidine kinase polyadenylation signal (Cole and Stacy, 1985)
   1738..1754    -  polyA_signal   bGH poly(A) signal (fragment): bovine growth hormone polyadenylation signal
   1849..2277    +  rep_origin     f1 ori (sequence partly withheld): f1 bacteriophage origin of replication; arrow indicates direction of (+) strand synthesis
   2291..2620    +  promoter       SV40 promoter: SV40 enhancer and early promoter
   2687..3478    +  CDS            neo: KKA2_KLEPN - Also known as kan, nptII. Experimental evidence at protein level: Swiss-Prot protein existence level 1. Resistance to kanamycin, neomycin, paromomycin, ribostamycin, butirosin and gentamicin B. From Klebsiella pneumoniae.
   3504..3662    +  CDS            ble (fragment): BLE_KLEPN - Experimental evidence at protein level: Swiss-Prot protein existence level 1. Binding protein with a strong affinity to the bleomycin family of antibiotics. Binds to CL990; an antimitotic-antibiotic compound. From Klebsiella pneumoniae.
   3657..3778    +  polyA_signal   SV40 poly(A) signal: SV40 polyadenylation signal
   3851..3867    -  protein_bind   lac operator: The lac repressor binds to the lac operator to inhibit transcription in E. coli. This inhibition can be relieved by adding lactose or isopropyl-β-D-thiogalactopyranoside (IPTG). lac repressor encoded by lacI
   3875..3905    -  promoter       lac promoter: promoter for the E. coli lac operon
   3920..3941    -  protein_bind   CAP binding site: CAP binding activates transcription in the presence of cAMP. E. coli catabolite activator protein
   3954..4046    -  CDS            lacI (fragment): lac repressor; lacI; The lac repressor binds to the lac operator to inhibit transcription in E. coli. This inhibition can be relieved by adding lactose or isopropyl-β-D-thiogalactopyranoside (IPTG).
   4229..4817    -  rep_origin     ori: high-copy-number ColE1/pMB1/pBR322/pUC origin of replication
   4988..5848    -  CDS            AmpR: β-lactamase; bla; confers resistance to ampicillin, carbenicillin, and related antibiotics
   5849..5953    -  promoter       AmpR promoter: bla
