[The description below was written by a language model from this plasmid's Addgene catalogue record and pLannotate feature annotations shown in this document.]
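Description:
pcDNA3.2 mir-1-1 reporter mir40-7 is a mammalian expression plasmid for testing pri-miRNA processing in transfected cells. It was made by Gateway recombination into a pcDNA3.2 V5-DEST derivative that already carries a human mir-1-1 hairpin. It is propagated in E. coli as a high-copy plasmid through a ColE1/pUC-type origin with ampicillin selection (AmpR under its own bla promoter), and it also carries an f1 origin. For selection in mammalian cells, an SV40 early promoter drives the neomycin phosphotransferase gene followed by an SV40 poly(A) signal, conferring G418 resistance. The catalogue lists the empty backbone as about 8 kb, whereas the deposited full sequence is just under 6 kb. This is consistent with loss of the Gateway destination cassette on recombination, although the record does not explain the difference.

The payload is a single CMV enhancer/promoter-driven transcript. Between the attB1 and attB2 sites lies mir40-7, a synthetic variant of a C. elegans pri-miRNA, which the annotation software assigns to the mir-36 family. The specific mutations are not stated in the record, which defers to the sequence and publication. Immediately downstream of attB2 lies the hsa-mir-1-1 hairpin, so both hairpins are transcribed on the same RNA, which ends at the HSV TK polyadenylation signal. The backbone's V5 tag sequence is present, but no protein-coding insert is recorded for it to tag. A T7 promoter upstream of attB1 could allow in vitro transcription. Having mir-1-1 on the same transcript plausibly provides an internal reference against which processing of the test hairpin is compared. This fits the associated study of the primary-sequence features that license pri-miRNA hairpins for processing in human cells.
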