Addgene plasmid #46702: pcDNA3.2 mir-1-1 reporter mir40-7
Depositing lab: David Bartel. Depositing organization: Whitehead Institute for Biomedical Research. Publication: Beyond Secondary Structure: Primary-Sequence Determinants License Pri-miRNA Hairpins for Processing. Auyeung VC, Ulitsky I, McGeary SE, Bartel DP. Cell. 2013 Feb 14;152(4):844-58. doi: 10.1016/j.cell.2013.01.031. PubMed 23415231.
Backbone
  Vector backbone: pcDNA3.2 V5-DEST mir-1-1 reporter
  Backbone manufacturer: Bartel lab (Addgene plasmid# 46646)
  Backbone size w/o insert (bp): 8038
  Vector type: Mammalian Expression, RNAi
  Selectable markers: Neomycin (select with G418)
Growth in bacteria
  Bacterial resistance: Ampicillin, 100 μg/mL
  Growth temperature: 37°C
  Growth strain: DH5alpha
  Copy number: High Copy
Gene/Insert
  Gene/Insert name: mir40-7 (alt name: mir40-7 pri-mRNA)
  Species: C. elegans (nematode), Synthetic
  Mutation: see sequence and publication
  Promoter: CMV
  Tag / fusion protein: hsa-mir-1-1 (C terminal on insert); V5 (C terminal on backbone)
  Cloning method: Gateway Cloning
  Sequencing primers: 5′ CMV-F; 3′ TK-pA-R
Terms and licenses: Academic/Nonprofit Terms; Industry Terms: Not Available to Industry
How to cite: pcDNA3.2 mir-1-1 reporter mir40-7 was a gift from David Bartel (Addgene plasmid # 46702 ; http://n2t.net/addgene:46702 ; RRID:Addgene_46702)
