>Addgene plasmid #46702 | pcDNA3.2 mir-1-1 reporter mir40-7 | addgene partial sequence | sequence record 73875 | CMV-F 5'-CGCAAATGGGCGGTAGGCGTG-3'
GGCTTATCGAAATTAATACGACTCACTATAGGGAGACCCAAGCTGGCTAGTTAAGCTATCAACAAGTTTG
TACAAAAAAGCAGGCTGGTGTAAATCAGCTTGGCTCTGGTGTCTCCGAACCTTGTGTCCGCACCTCAGTG
GATGTATGCCATGATGATAAGATATCAGAAATCCTATCACCGGGTGTACATCAGCTAAGGTGCGGGTACA
CATGCATCTGCTATCAAGGTGAGTTATTTTTAAGTGGGCCCAGCTTTCTTGTACAAAGTGGTTGATCTAG
AGGGCCCGCAGTGGGGTCAGCTTCTACCGGGGCGGCGTCCCGGGGTCTTGGAACTGCATGCAGACTGCCT
GCTTGGGAAACATACTTCTTTATATGCCCATATGGACCTGCTAAGCTATGGAATGTAAAGAAGTATGTAT
CTCAGGCCGGGACCTCTCTCGCCGCACTGAGGGGCACTCCACACCACGGGGGCCGCCGCGGCCGACAGCC
AGCCAGGCGGCTGTGGTGGGGGTGAGGCTGGGGCGGCAGGCTGCCTGGGCGTTGGTGGACGGTCGTGTCC
CCGCCAGCATTGTTCTGTCACTTTGCCTGTGTCAGCAGGTGGAAGTGCTCACCAGACATTCGAAGGTAAG
CCTATCCCTAACCCTCTCCTCGGTCTCGATTCTACGCGTACCGGTTAGTAATGAGTTTAAACGGGGGAGG
CTAACTGAAACACGGAAGGAGACAATACCGGAAGGAACCCGCGCTATGACGGCAATAAAAAGACAGAATA
AAACGCACGGGTGTTGGGTCGTTTGTTCATAAACGCGGGGTTCGGTCCCAGGGCTGGCACTCTGTCGATA
CCCCACCGAGACCCCATTGGGGCCAATACGCCCGCGTTTCTTCCTTTTCCCCACCCCACCCCCCAA
